>Addgene plasmid #236710 | pAAVLINK-EF1alpha-5' KDM5A | addgene full sequence | sequence record 479623 | Addgene NGS Result
CCTGCAGGCAGCTGCGCGCTCGCTCGCTCACTGAGGCCGCCCGGGCGTCGGGCGACCTTTGGTCGCCCGG
CCTCAGTGAGCGAGCGAGCGCGCAGAGAGGGAGTGGCCAACTCCATCACTAGGGGTTCCTGCGGCCGCAC
GCGTGTCGACTCTAGAGGATCTGCGATCGCTCCGGTGCCCGTCAGTGGGCAGAGCGCACATCGCCCACAG
TCCCCGAGAAGTTGGGGGGAGGGGTCGGCAATTGAACGGGTGCCTAGAGAAGGTGGCGCGGGGTAAACTG
GGAAAGTGATGTCGTGTACTGGCTCCGCCTTTTTCCCGAGGGTGGGGGAGAACCGTATATAAGTGCAGTA
GTCGCCGTGAACGTTCTTTTTCGCAACGGGTTTGCCGCCAGAACACAGCTGAAGCTTCGAGGGGCTCGCA
TCTCTCCTTCACGCGCCCGCCGCCCTACCTGAGGCCGCCATCCACGCCGGTTGAGTCGCGTTCTGCCGCC
TCCCGCCTGTGGTGCCTCCTGAACTGCGTCCGCCGTCTAGGTAAGTTTAAAGCTCAGGTCGAGACCGGGC
CTTTGTCCGGCGCTCCCTTGGAGCCTACCTAGACTCAGCCGGCTCTCCACGCTTTGCCTGACCCTGCTTG
CTCAACTCTACGTCTTTGTTTCGTTTTCTGTTCTGCGCCGTTACAGATCCAAGCTGTGACCGGCGCCTAC
CGTACGGCCACCATGTACCCTTATGACGTACCTGACTATGCTGGATCTGCGGGCGTGGGGCCGGGGGGCT
ACGCGGCGGAGTTCGTGCCACCGCCAGAGTGCCCCGTCTTTGAGCCGAGTTGGGAGGAGTTCACAGATCC
GCTCAGCTTTATCGGCCGCATCCGGCCTTTGGCGGAGAAAACCGGCATCTGCAAAATTCGGCCGCCCAAG
GACTGGCAGCCTCCATTTGCCTGTGAAGTAAAAAGCTTTCGTTTCACTCCAAGAGTCCAGCGCCTGAATG
AACTTGAGGCAATGACCAGAGTGAGATTGGATTTCTTGGATCAACTAGCAAAATTTTGGGAACTTCAAGG
ATCTACTCTGAAGATCCCTGTGGTAGAGAGAAAAATCCTGGATCTGTATGCTTTGAGCAAGATTGTTGCC
AGCAAAGGAGGTTTTGAAATGGTCACCAAAGAGAAGAAATGGTCTAAAGTGGGTAGTCGCTTGGGATATC
TGCCAGGAAAAGGAACTGGGTCTCTTTTGAAGTCACATTATGAAAGAATTCTCTACCCATATGAGCTTTT
CCAGTCTGGTGTGAGCCTTATGGGTGTGCAGATGCCTAATTTAGATCTTAAAGAAAAAGTGGAGCCTGAG
GTTCTCAGCACTGATACCCAAACTTCCCCAGAGCCAGGCACAAGGATGAACATTCTGCCGAAGAGAACAA
GACGTGTGAAGACTCAGTCAGAATCTGGAGATGTGAGTAGAAACACGGAACTGAAGAAACTTCAGATTTT
TGGGGCTGGGCCCAAGGTTGTGGGCTTGGCAATGGGAACAAAAGATAAAGAAGATGAGGTCACCCGAAGA
CGAAAAGTTACCAACAGGTCAGACGCATTTAACATGCAAATGAGACAACGGAAAGGCACTCTCTCTGTTA
ACTTTGTTGATCTCTATGTTTGTATGTTTTGTGGTCGGGGAAACAATGAAGATAAATTGCTTTTGTGTGA
TGGATGTGATGACAGCTATCATACATTTTGTCTAATTCCTCCACTACCTGATGTGCCCAAAGGAGACTGG
AGGTGTCCTAAATGTGTCGCCGAGGAATGTAGCAAACCTCGAGAAGCCTTTGGATTTGAACAAGCTGTAC
GAGAGTATACACTTCAGAGCTTTGGAGAGATGGCAGATAATTTTAAGTCTGATTATTTTAATATGCCAGT
CCATATGGTTCCCACAGAACTAGTAGAAAAGGAATTTTGGCGGCTGGTAAGCAGCATTGAAGAAGATGTT
ATTGTGGAATATGGAGCAGATATCTCCTCAAAAGACTTTGGAAGTGGATTTCCGGTGAAGGATGGGCGGA
GAAAGATTCTGCCAGAAGAAGAGGAATATGCACTTTCTGGTTGGAATTTGAATAACATGCCTGTCCTGGA
ACAGTCTGTTCTTGCACATATTAATGTGGACATCTCTGGTATGAAAGTGCCGTGGCTCTATGTGGGAATG
TGCTTCTCTTCTTTTTGCTGGCACATTGAGGATCACTGGAGTTATTCCATCAACTACTTGCACTGGGGGG
AGCCAAAGACATGGTATGGTGTGCCATCTCATGCTGCAGAGCAACTGGAGGAGGTGATGAGAGAGCTGGC
CCCCGAGTTATTTGAATCCCAGCCTGATCTTCTGCATCAGTTAGTTACCATCATGAACCCCAACGTGCTA
ATGGAGCATGGTGTGCCTGTGTACAGGACCAATCAGTGTGCTGGCGAGTTTGTTGTGACATTTCCTCGTG
CCTATCACTCTGGATTTAACCAGGGCTACAACTTTGCTGAAGCTGTGAACTTCTGTACTGCTGACTGGTT
GCCCATTGGACGTCAATGTGTAAATCATTACCGACGCCTAAGGCGCCACTGTGTCTTTTCACACGAGGAA
CTAATTTTCAAGATGGCAGCAGATCCAGAATGCTTAGATGTGGGGCTGGCTGCCATGGTCTGCAAAGAAT
TGACTCTCATGACTGAAGAAGAAACACGATTAAGAGAGTCTGTTGTACAGATGGGTGTCCTGATGTCAGA
AGAAGAAGTGTTTGAACTTGTTCCTGATGATGAGCGGCAGTGTTCAGCATGCAGAACCACATGTTTTCTC
TCTGCTCTCACATGTTCCTGTAATCCTGAGCGGCTTGTATGTCTCTACCATCCAACTGATCTGTGCCCCT
GCCCCATGCAGAAGAAATGTCTTAGATATCGCTACCCATTAGAAGACCTCCCTTCTCTGCTATATGGTGT
AAAAGTCAGGGCACAGTCCTATGACACTTGGGTCAGTCGTGTTACAGAAGCATTGTCTGCTAACTTCAAC
CACAAAAAAGATTTGATTGAATTGCGAGTAATGCTGGAAGATGCTGAGGATAGGAAATACCCAGAGAATG
ATCTCTTTCGAAAACTCAGGGATGCTGTAAAAGAAGCTGAGACCTGTGCTTCTGTGGCTCAGCTGCTTCT
GAGCAAAAAGCAGAAACACAGACAGAGCCCAGATAGTGGGAGGACTCGGACCAAACTGACAGTGGAAGAA
TTGAAGGCCTTTGTCCAACAACTTTTTAGTCTTCCGTGTGTCATCAGCCAAGCTCGGCAAGTAAAGAATC
TGCTAGATGATGTGGAAGAGTTTCATGAACGTGCTCAGGAGGCCATGATGGATGAAACCCCAGATTCTTC
CAAACTCCAGATGTTGATAGATATGGGCTCTAGTCTCTATGTGGAACTCCCTGAATTACCACGACTGAAG
CAAGAGCTACAACAGGCTCGGTGGTTGGACGAAGTAAGACTGACCTTATCAGATCCGCAACAAGTCACTT
TGGATGTCATGAAGAAGCTGATAGACTCTGGGGTAGGGTTGGCACCCCACCATGCTGTGGAGAAAGCAAT
GGCTGAACTACAGGAGCTCCTTACAGTCTCTGAACGATGGGAAGAAAAGGCTAAGGTCTGCCTACAGGCA
AGACCGAGGCACAGTGTGGCAAGTTTAGAAAGCATTGTGAATGAAGCCAAGAACATTCCAGCCTTTCTAC
CCAATGTGTTGTCCTTGAAAGAAGCCTTACAAAAGGCTCGAGAATGGACCGCTAAAGTGGAAGCTATTCA
GAGTGGCAGCAATTACGCTTATTTGGAGCAGCTTGAGAGCTTGTCTGCGAAAGGACGCCCTATTCCTGTG
CGTCTTGAAGCACTGCCGCAAGTGGAATCACAGGTAGCAGCAGCACGGGCATGGAGAGAACGGACTGGGC
GGACGTTTCTTAAGAAGAATTCTAGCCATACATTGTTACAGGTAAGTATCAAGGTTACAAGACAGGTTTA
AGGAGACCAATAAGCTATTATTCGTATAGGATACTTTATACGAAGTTATTAAGTTATGGAGACCGGTGTG
GCACGTGCGGACCGAGCGGCCGCAGGAACCCCTAGTGATGGAGTTGGCCACTCCCTCTCTGCGCGCTCGC
TCGCTCACTGAGGCCGGGCGACCAAAGGTCGCCCGACGCCCGGGCTTTGCCCGGGCGGCCTCAGTGAGCG
AGCGAGCGCGCAGCTGCCTGCAGGGGCGCCTGATGCGGTATTTTCTCCTTACGCATCTGTGCGGTATTTC
ACACCGCATA
[95 nt withheld, positions 4281-4375]
T
[46 nt withheld, positions 4377-4422]
C
[141 nt withheld, positions 4424-4564]
CCTTTGACGTTGGAGTCCACGTTCTTT
[37 nt withheld, positions 4592-4628]
ACTCTATCTCGGGCTATTCTTTTGATTTATAAGGGATTTTGCCGATTTCGGTCTATTGGTTAAAAAATGA
GCTGATTTAACAAAAATTTAACGCGAATTTTAACAAAATATTAACGTTTACAATTTTATGGTGCACTCTC
AGTACAATCTGCTCTGATGCCGCATAGTTAAGCCAGCCCCGACACCCGCCAACACCCGCTGACGCGCCCT
GACGGGCTTGTCTGCTCCCGGCATCCGCTTACAGACAAGCTGTGACCGTCTCCGGGAGCTGCATGTGTCA
GAGGTTTTCACCGTCATCACCGAAACGCGCGAGACGAAAGGGCCTCGTGATACGCCTATTTTTATAGGTT
AATGTCATGATAATAATGGTTTCTTAGACGTCAGGTGGCACTTTTCGGGGAAATGTGCGCGGAACCCCTA
TTTGTTTATTTTTCTAAATACATTCAAATATGTATCCGCTCATGAGACAATAACCCTGATAAATGCTTCA
ATAATATTGAAAAAGGAAGAGTATGAGTATTCAACATTTCCGTGTCGCCCTTATTCCCTTTTTTGCGGCA
TTTTGCCTTCCTGTTTTTGCTCACCCAGAAACGCTGGTGAAAGTAAAAGATGCTGAAGATCAGTTGGGTG
CACGAGTGGGTTACATCGAACTGGATCTCAACAGCGGTAAGATCCTTGAGAGTTTTCGCCCCGAAGAACG
TTTTCCAATGATGAGCACTTTTAAAGTTCTGCTATGTGGCGCGGTATTATCCCGTATTGACGCCGGGCAA
GAGCAACTCGGTCGCCGCATACACTATTCTCAGAATGACTTGGTTGAGTACTCACCAGTCACAGAAAAGC
ATCTTACGGATGGCATGACAGTAAGAGAATTATGCAGTGCTGCCATAACCATGAGTGATAACACTGCGGC
CAACTTACTTCTGACAACGATCGGAGGACCGAAGGAGCTAACCGCTTTTTTGCACAACATGGGGGATCAT
GTAACTCGCCTTGATCGTTGGGAACCGGAGCTGAATGAAGCCATACCAAACGACGAGCGTGACACCACGA
TGCCTGTAGCAATGGCAACAACGTTGCGCAAACTATTAACTGGCGAACTACTTACTCTAGCTTCCCGGCA
ACAATTAATAGACTGGATGGAGGCGGATAAAGTTGCAGGACCACTTCTGCGCTCGGCCCTTCCGGCTGGC
TGGTTTATTGCTGATAAATCTGGAGCCGGTGAGCGTGGGTCTCGCGGTATCATTGCAGCACTGGGGCCAG
ATGGTAAGCCCTCCCGTATCGTAGTTATCTACACGACGGGGAGTCAGGCAACTATGGATGAACGAAATAG
ACAGATCGCTGAGATAGGTGCCTCACTGATTAAGCATTGGTAACTGTCAGACCAAGTTTACTCATATATA
CTTTAGATTGATTTAAAACTTCATTTTTAATTTAAAAGGATCTAGGTGAAGATCCTTTTTGATAATCTCA
TGACCAAAATCCCTTAACGTGAGTTTTCGTTCCACTGAGCGTCAGACCCCGTAGAAAAGATCAAAGGATC
TTCTTGAGATCCTTTTTTTCTGCGCGTAATCTGCTGCTTGCAAACAAAAAAACCACCGCTACCAGCGGTG
GTTTGTTTGCCGGATCAAGAGCTACCAACTCTTTTTCCGAAGGTAACTGGCTTCAGCAGAGCGCAGATAC
CAAATACTGTTCTTCTAGTGTAGCCGTAGTTAGGCCACCACTTCAAGAACTCTGTAGCACCGCCTACATA
CCTCGCTCTGCTAATCCTGTTACCAGTGGCTGCTGCCAGTGGCGATAAGTCGTGTCTTACCGGGTTGGAC
TCAAGACGATAGTTACCGGATAAGGCGCAGCGGTCGGGCTGAACGGGGGGTTCGTGCACACAGCCCAGCT
TGGAGCGAACGACCTACACCGAACTGAGATACCTACAGCGTGAGCTATGAGAAAGCGCCACGCTTCCCGA
AGGGAGAAAGGCGGACAGGTATCCGGTAAGCGGCAGGGTCGGAACAGGAGAGCGCACGAGGGAGCTTCCA
GGGGGAAACGCCTGGTATCTTTATAGTCCTGTCGGGTTTCGCCACCTCTGACTTGAGCGTCGATTTTTGT
GATGCTCGTCAGGGGGGCGGAGCCTATGGAAAAACGCCAGCAACGCGGCCTTTTTACGGTTCCTGGCCTT
TTGCTGGCCTTTTGCTCACATGT
Features (pLannotate 1.2.2; 16 found; start..end, strand, type, name):
     12..39      +  repeat_region  AAV2 ITR (fragment): inverted terminal repeat of adeno-associated virus serotype 2 inverted
     68..95      +  repeat_region  AAV2 ITR (fragment): inverted terminal repeat of adeno-associated virus serotype 2 inverted
    145..161     -  misc_feature   MCS (fragment): pUC18/19 multiple cloning site
    187..398     +  promoter       EF-1α core promoter: core promoter for human elongation factor EF-1α
    411..679     +  LTR            5' LTR (truncated): truncated 5' long terminal repeat (LTR) from human T-cell leukemia virus (HTLV) type 1
    749..3964    +  CDS            KDM5A (fragment): KDM5A_HUMAN - Also known as JARID1A, RBBP2, RBP2 From Homo sapiens (Human).
   3962..4002    +  intron         chimeric intron (fragment): chimera between introns from human β-globin and immunoglobulin heavy chain genes
   4011..4039    +  protein_bind   lox2272 (fragment): Cre-mediated recombination occurs in the 8-bp core sequence (GGATACTT). lox2272 sites are compatible with each other, but incompatible with loxP or loxN sites (Lee and Saito, 1988). Cre recombinase
   4084..4224    +  repeat_region  AAV2 ITR: inverted terminal repeat of adeno-associated virus serotype 2 inverted
   4229..4280    -  misc_feature   bom (fragment): basis of mobility region from pBR322
   4299..4754    +  rep_origin     f1 ori (sequence partly withheld): f1 bacteriophage origin of replication; arrow indicates direction of (+) strand synthesis
   4755..4804    -  misc_feature   bom (fragment): basis of mobility region from pBR322
   4906..4941    -  CDS            rop (fragment): Rop protein, which maintains plasmids at low copy number; rop
   5036..5140    +  promoter       AmpR promoter: bla
   5141..6001    +  CDS            AmpR: β-lactamase; bla; confers resistance to ampicillin, carbenicillin, and related antibiotics
   6172..6760    +  rep_origin     ori: high-copy-number ColE1/pMB1/pBR322/pUC origin of replication
