[The description below was written by a language model from this plasmid's Addgene catalogue record and pLannotate feature annotations shown in this document.]
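Description:
pAAVLINK-EF1alpha-5' KDM5A is an AAV transfer plasmid, built on the pAAV-hSyn-EGFP backbone, that carries the upstream half of a split expression cassette for human KDM5A (also known as JARID1A/RBBP2/RBP2), a gene whose coding sequence is too long for a single AAV genome. It belongs to the AAVLINK system, a DNA-recombination approach for delivering large cargo with paired vectors. The plasmid is maintained in bacteria through a high-copy ColE1/pUC-type origin and selected with ampicillin via the β-lactamase gene. An f1 origin is also present. Small fragments annotated as bom and rop appear to be backbone remnants.

Between the AAV2 inverted terminal repeats, which direct replication and packaging of the genome into AAV particles, the feature table shows an EF-1α core promoter followed by a truncated HTLV-1 5' LTR segment, a combination commonly used as a compact composite promoter. This drives an approximately 3.2 kb fragment of the KDM5A coding sequence, which the catalogue entry says has an N-terminal HA tag, although the tag is not separately annotated. The coding fragment runs directly into a partial chimeric intron and then a lox2272 site, and no polyadenylation signal is annotated. This layout is consistent with a 5' half vector. Cre-mediated recombination at the lox2272 site would join it to a matching 3' vector, and the lox scar would lie within intronic sequence that can be spliced out to restore a continuous transcript. The record does not identify the partner vector or the source of Cre, and refers to the publication for them. The left ITR is annotated only as short fragments, whereas the right ITR is annotated in full.

The stated purpose is to serve as the 5' AAVLINK component for KDM5A expression.
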