Addgene plasmid #236710: pAAVLINK-EF1alpha-5' KDM5A
Purpose: 5' AAVLINK plasmid for KDM5A expression
Depositing lab: Zhonghua Lu. Depositing organization: Shenzhen Institute of Advanced Technology (SIAT), Chinese Academy of Sciences. Publication: AAVLINK: A potent DNA-recombination method for large cargo delivery in gene therapy. Lin J, Lin Y, Liu N, Cao W, Zhang J, Wen S, Zhang Y, Liao W, Hong Z, Lin Y, Liu Q, Liu H, Li Q, Chen B, Li M, Luo Z, Yang L, Yang Y, Zheng SH, Wang Y, Chu H, Hu Y, Qin Y, Luo BX, Tian S, Chen Y, Yan T, Yang L, Wang H, Liu T, Jiang Y, Lu Z. Cell. 2026 Feb 5;189(3):969-986.e17. doi: 10.1016/j.cell.2025.12.039. Epub 2026 Jan 27. PubMed 41605211.
Backbone
  Vector backbone: pAAV-hSyn-EGFP
  Backbone manufacturer: Addgene
  Vector type: AAV
Growth in bacteria
  Bacterial resistance: Ampicillin, 100 μg/mL
  Growth temperature: 37°C
  Growth strain: NEB Stable
  Copy number: High Copy
Gene/Insert
  Gene/Insert name: KDM5A
  Species: H. sapiens (human)
  Entrez Gene: KDM5A (a.k.a. NEDEHC, RBBP-2, RBBP2, RBP2)
  Promoter: EF1alpha
  Tag / fusion protein: HA (N terminal on insert)
  Cloning method: Restriction Enzyme; 5′ cloning site unknown (unknown if destroyed)
Terms and licenses: Academic/Nonprofit Terms; Industry Terms: Not Available to Industry
Depositor comments: See publication for corresponding AAV Link vectors.
How to cite: pAAVLINK-EF1alpha-5' KDM5A was a gift from Zhonghua Lu (Addgene plasmid # 236710 ; http://n2t.net/addgene:236710 ; RRID:Addgene_236710)
